>Addgene plasmid #227877 | pcDNA 3.3 N-MYC PDHA1 | addgene full sequence | sequence record 477872 | Addgene NGS Result
GTTAGGCGTTTTGCGCTGCTTCGCGATGTACGGGCCAGATATACGCGTTGACATTGATTATTGACTAGTT
ATTAATAGTAATCAATTACGGGGTCATTAGTTCATAGCCCATATATGGAGTTCCGCGTTACATAACTTAC
GGTAAATGGCCCGCCTGGCTGACCGCCCAACGACCCCCGCCCATTGACGTCAATAATGACGTATGTTCCC
ATAGTAACGCCAATAGGGACTTTCCATTGACGTCAATGGGTGGAGTATTTACGGTAAACTGCCCACTTGG
CAGTACATCAAGTGTATCATATGCCAAGTACGCCCCCTATTGACGTCAATGACGGTAAATGGCCCGCCTG
GCATTATGCCCAGTACATGACCTTATGGGACTTTCCTACTTGGCAGTACATCTACGTATTAGTCATCGCT
ATTACCATGGTGATGCGGTTTTGGCAGTACATCAATGGGCGTGGATAGCGGTTTGACTCACGGGGATTTC
CAAGTCTCCACCCCATTGACGTCAATGGGAGTTTGTTTTGGCACCAAAATCAACGGGACTTTCCAAAATG
TCGTAACAACTCCGCCCCATTGACGCAAATGGGCGGTAGGCGTGTACGGTGGGAGGTCTATATAAGCAGA
GCTCGTTTAGTGAACCGTCAGATCGCCTGGAGACGCCATCCACGCTGTTTTGACCTCCATAGAAGACACC
GGGACCGATCCAGCCTCCGGACTGAGCTCCTTAAGGTTAACGCCACCATGGAACAAAAACTCATCTCAGA
AGAGGATCTGTCTAGAGAATTCGGATCCATGAGGAAGATGCTTGCCGCCGTCTCCCGCGTGCTGTCTGGC
GCTTCTCAGAAGCCGGCAAGCAGAGTGCTGGTAGCATCCCGTAATTTTGCAAATGATGCTACATTTGAAA
TTAAGAAATGTGACCTTCACCGGCTGGAAGAAGGCCCTCCTGTCACAACAGTGCTCACCAGGGAGGATGG
GCTCAAATACTACAGGATGATGCAGACTGTACGCCGAATGGAGTTGAAAGCAGATCAGCTGTATAAACAG
AAAATTATTCGTGGTTTCTGTCACTTGTGTGATGGTCAGGAAGCTTGCTGTGTGGGCCTGGAGGCCGGCA
TCAACCCCACAGACCATCTCATCACAGCCTACCGGGCTCACGGCTTTACTTTCACCCGGGGCCTTTCCGT
CCGAGAAATTCTCGCAGAGCTTACAGGACGAAAAGGAGGTTGTGCTAAAGGGAAAGGAGGATCGATGCAC
ATGTATGCCAAGAACTTCTACGGGGGCAATGGCATCGTGGGAGCGCAGGTGCCCCTGGGCGCTGGGATTG
CTCTAGCCTGTAAGTATAATGGAAAAGATGAGGTCTGCCTGACTTTATATGGCGATGGTGCTGCTAACCA
GGGCCAGATATTCGAAGCTTACAACATGGCAGCTTTGTGGAAATTACCTTGTATTTTCATCTGTGAGAAT
AATCGCTATGGAATGGGAACGTCTGTTGAGAGAGCGGCAGCCAGCACTGATTACTACAAGAGAGGCGATT
TCATTCCTGGGCTGAGAGTGGATGGAATGGATATCCTGTGCGTCCGAGAGGCAACAAGGTTTGCTGCTGC
CTATTGTAGATCTGGGAAGGGGCCCATCCTGATGGAGCTGCAGACTTACCGTTACCACGGACACAGTATG
AGTGACCCTGGAGTCAGTTACCGTACACGAGAAGAAATTCAGGAAGTAAGAAGTAAGAGTGACCCTATTA
TGCTTCTCAAGGACAGGATGGTGAACAGCAATCTTGCCAGTGTGGAAGAACTAAAGGAAATTGATGTGGA
AGTGAGGAAGGAGATTGAGGATGCTGCCCAGTTTGCCACGGCCGATCCTGAGCCACCTTTGGAAGAGCTG
GGCTACCACATCTACTCCAGCGACCCACCTTTTGAAGTTCGTGGTGCCAATCAGTGGATCAAGTTTAAGT
CAGTCAGTCTCGAGCCATGGAAGCTTGATATCTAACTGACTGAACCGGTGGTACCAAACGGGGGAGGCTA
ACTGAAACACGGAAGGAGACAATACCGGAAGGAACCCGCGCTATGACGGCAATAAAAAGACAGAATAAAA
CGCACGGGTGTTGGGTCGTTTGTTCATAAACGCGGGGTTCGGTCCCAGGGCTGGCACTCTGTCGATACCC
CACCGAGACCCCATTGGGGCCAATACGCCCGCGTTTCTTCCTTTTCCCCACCCCACCCCCCAAGTTCGGG
TGAAGGCCCAGGGCTCGCAGCCAACGTCGGGGCGGCAGGCCCTGCCATAGCAGATCTGCGCAGCTGGGGC
TCTAGGGGGTATCCCC
[124 nt withheld, positions 2327-2450]
C
[91 nt withheld, positions 2452-2542]
A
[49 nt withheld, positions 2544-2592]
CCTTTGACGTTGGAGTCCACGTTCTTT
[37 nt withheld, positions 2620-2656]
ACCCTATCTCGGTCTATTCTTTTGATTTATAAGGGATTTTGCCGATTTCGGCCTATTGGTTAAAAAATGA
GCTGATTTAACAAAAATTTAACGCGAATTAATTCTGTGGAATGTGTGTCAGTTAGGGTGTGGAAAGTCCC
CAGGCTCCCCAGCAGGCAGAAGTATGCAAAGCATGCATCTCAATTAGTCAGCAACCAGGTGTGGAAAGTC
CCCAGGCTCCCCAGCAGGCAGAAGTATGCAAAGCATGCATCTCAATTAGTCAGCAACCATAGTCCCGCCC
CTAACTCCGCCCATCCCGCCCCTAACTCCGCCCAGTTCCGCCCATTCTCCGCCCCATGGCTGACTAATTT
TTTTTATTTATGCAGAGGCCGAGGCCGCCTCTGCCTCTGAGCTATTCCAGAAGTAGTGAGGAGGCTTTTT
TGGAGGCCTAGGCTTTTGCAAAAAGCTCCCGGGAGCTTGTATATCCATTTTCGGATCTGATCAAGAGACA
GGATGAGGATCGTTTCGCATGATTGAACAAGATGGATTGCACGCAGGTTCTCCGGCCGCTTGGGTGGAGA
GGCTATTCGGCTATGACTGGGCACAACAGACAATCGGCTGCTCTGATGCCGCCGTGTTCCGGCTGTCAGC
GCAGGGGCGCCCGGTTCTTTTTGTCAAGACCGACCTGTCCGGTGCCCTGAATGAACTGCAGGACGAGGCA
GCGCGGCTATCGTGGCTGGCCACGACGGGCGTTCCTTGCGCAGCTGTGCTCGACGTTGTCACTGAAGCGG
GAAGGGACTGGCTGCTATTGGGCGAAGTGCCGGGGCAGGATCTCCTGTCATCTCACCTTGCTCCTGCCGA
GAAAGTATCCATCATGGCTGATGCAATGCGGCGGCTGCATACGCTTGATCCGGCTACCTGCCCATTCGAC
CACCAAGCGAAACATCGCATCGAGCGAGCACGTACTCGGATGGAAGCCGGTCTTGTCGATCAGGATGATC
TGGACGAAGAGCATCAGGGGCTCGCGCCAGCCGAACTGTTCGCCAGGCTCAAGGCGCGCATGCCCGACGG
CGAGGATCTCGTCGTGACCCATGGCGATGCCTGCTTGCCGAATATCATGGTGGAAAATGGCCGCTTTTCT
GGATTCATCGACTGTGGCCGGCTGGGTGTGGCGGACCGCTATCAGGACATAGCGTTGGCTACCCGTGATA
TTGCTGAAGAGCTTGGCGGCGAATGGGCTGACCGCTTCCTCGTGCTTTACGGTATCGCCGCTCCCGATTC
GCAGCGCATCGCCTTCTATCGCCTTCTTGACGAGTTCTTCTGAGCGGGACTCTGGGGTTCGCGAAATGAC
CGACCAAGCGACGCCCAACCTGCCATCACGAGATTTCGATTCCACCGCCGCCTTCTATGAAAGGTTGGGC
TTCGGAATCGTTTTCCGGGACGCCGGCTGGATGATCCTCCAGCGCGGGGATCTCATGCTGGAGTTCTTCG
CCCACCCCAACTTGTTTATTGCAGCTTATAATGGTTACAAATAAAGCAATAGCATCACAAATTTCACAAA
TAAAGCATTTTTTTCACTGCATTCTAGTTGTGGTTTGTCCAAACTCATCAATGTATCTTATCATGTCTGT
ATACCGTCGACCTCTAGCTAGAGCTTGGCGTAATCATGGTCATAGCTGTTTCCTGTGTGAAATTGTTATC
CGCTCACAATTCCACACAACATACGAGCCGGAAGCATAAAGTGTAAAGCCTGGGGTGCCTAATGAGTGAG
CTAACTCACATTAATTGCGTTGCGCTCACTGCCCGCTTTCCAGTCGGGAAACCTGTCGTGCCAGCTGCAT
TAATGAATCGGCCAACGCGCGGGGAGAGGCGGTTTGCGTATTGGGCGCTCTTCCGCTTCCTCGCTCACTG
ACTCGCTGCGCTCGGTCGTTCGGCTGCGGCGAGCGGTATCAGCTCACTCAAAGGCGGTAATACGGTTATC
CACAGAATCAGGGGATAACGCAGGAAAGAACATGTGAGCAAAAGGCCAGCAAAAGGCCAGGAACCGTAAA
AAGGCCGCGTTGCTGGCGTTTTTCCATAGGCTCCGCCCCCCTGACGAGCATCACAAAAATCGACGCTCAA
GTCAGAGGTGGCGAAACCCGACAGGACTATAAAGATACCAGGCGTTTCCCCCTGGAAGCTCCCTCGTGCG
CTCTCCTGTTCCGACCCTGCCGCTTACCGGATACCTGTCCGCCTTTCTCCCTTCGGGAAGCGTGGCGCTT
TCTCATAGCTCACGCTGTAGGTATCTCAGTTCGGTGTAGGTCGTTCGCTCCAAGCTGGGCTGTGTGCACG
AACCCCCCGTTCAGCCCGACCGCTGCGCCTTATCCGGTAACTATCGTCTTGAGTCCAACCCGGTAAGACA
CGACTTATCGCCACTGGCAGCAGCCACTGGTAACAGGATTAGCAGAGCGAGGTATGTAGGCGGTGCTACA
GAGTTCTTGAAGTGGTGGCCTAACTACGGCTACACTAGAAGAACAGTATTTGGTATCTGCGCTCTGCTGA
AGCCAGTTACCTTCGGAAAAAGAGTTGGTAGCTCTTGATCCGGCAAACAAACCACCGCTGGTAGCGGTGG
TTTTTTTGTTTGCAAGCAGCAGATTACGCGCAGAAAAAAAGGATCTCAAGAAGATCCTTTGATCTTTTCT
ACGGGGTCTGACGCTCAGTGGAACGAAAACTCACGTTAAGGGATTTTGGTCATGAGATTATCAAAAAGGA
TCTTCACCTAGATCCTTTTAAATTAAAAATGAAGTTTTAAATCAATCTAAAGTATATATGAGTAAACTTG
GTCTGACAGTTACCAATGCTTAATCAGTGAGGCACCTATCTCAGCGATCTGTCTATTTCGTTCATCCATA
GTTGCCTGACTCCCCGTCGTGTAGATAACTACGATACGGGAGGGCTTACCATCTGGCCCCAGTGCTGCAA
TGATACCGCGAGACCCACGCTCACCGGCTCCAGATTTATCAGCAATAAACCAGCCAGCCGGAAGGGCCGA
GCGCAGAAGTGGTCCTGCAACTTTATCCGCCTCCATCCAGTCTATTAATTGTTGCCGGGAAGCTAGAGTA
AGTAGTTCGCCAGTTAATAGTTTGCGCAACGTTGTTGCCATTGCTACAGGCATCGTGGTGTCACGCTCGT
CGTTTGGTATGGCTTCATTCAGCTCCGGTTCCCAACGATCAAGGCGAGTTACATGATCCCCCATGTTGTG
CAAAAAAGCGGTTAGCTCCTTCGGTCCTCCGATCGTTGTCAGAAGTAAGTTGGCCGCAGTGTTATCACTC
ATGGTTATGGCAGCACTGCATAATTCTCTTACTGTCATGCCATCCGTAAGATGCTTTTCTGTGACTGGTG
AGTACTCAACCAAGTCATTCTGAGAATAGTGTATGCGGCGACCGAGTTGCTCTTGCCCGGCGTCAATACG
GGATAATACCGCGCCACATAGCAGAACTTTAAAAGTGCTCATCATTGGAAAACGTTCTTCGGGGCGAAAA
CTCTCAAGGATCTTACCGCTGTTGAGATCCAGTTCGATGTAACCCACTCGTGCACCCAACTGATCTTCAG
CATCTTTTACTTTCACCAGCGTTTCTGGGTGAGCAAAAACAGGAAGGCAAAATGCCGCAAAAAAGGGAAT
AAGGGCGACACGGAAATGTTGAATACTCATACTCTTCCTTTTTCAATATTATTGAAGCATTTATCAGGGT
TATTGTCTCATGAGCGGATACATATTTGAATGTATTTAGAAAAATAAACAAATAGGGGTTCCGCGCACAT
TTCCCCGAAAAGTGCCACCTGACGTCGACGGATCGGGAGATCTCCCGATCCCCTATGGTGCACTCTCAGT
ACAATCTGCTCTGATGCCGCATAGTTAAGCCAGTATCTGCTCCCTGCTTGTGTGTTGGAGGTCGCTGAGT
AGTGCGCGAGCAAAATTTAAGCTACAACAAGGCAAGGCTTGACCGACAATTGCATGAAGAATCTGCTTAG
G
Features (pLannotate 1.2.2; 18 found; start..end, strand, type, name):
     50..429     +  enhancer       CMV enhancer: human cytomegalovirus immediate early enhancer
    430..633     +  promoter       CMV promoter: human cytomegalovirus (CMV) immediate early promoter
    799..1968    +  CDS            PDHA1: ODPA_HUMAN - Also known as PHE1A. Experimental evidence at protein level: Swiss-Prot protein existence level 1. The pyruvate dehydrogenase complex catalyzes the overall conversion of pyruvate to acetyl-CoA and CO(2), and thereby links the glycolytic pathway to the tricarboxylic cycle. From Homo sapiens (Human).
   2077..2125    +  polyA_signal   HSV TK poly(A) signal: herpes simplex virus thymidine kinase polyadenylation signal (Cole and Stacy, 1985)
   2216..2232    -  polyA_signal   bGH poly(A) signal (fragment): bovine growth hormone polyadenylation signal
   2327..2755    +  rep_origin     f1 ori (sequence partly withheld): f1 bacteriophage origin of replication; arrow indicates direction of (+) strand synthesis
   2769..3098    +  promoter       SV40 promoter: SV40 enhancer and early promoter
   3165..3956    +  CDS            neo: KKA2_KLEPN - Also known as kan, nptII. Experimental evidence at protein level: Swiss-Prot protein existence level 1. Resistance to kanamycin, neomycin, paromomycin, ribostamycin, butirosin and gentamicin B. From Klebsiella pneumoniae.
   3982..4140    +  CDS            ble (fragment): BLE_KLEPN - Experimental evidence at protein level: Swiss-Prot protein existence level 1. Binding protein with a strong affinity to the bleomycin family of antibiotics. Binds to CL990; an antimitotic-antibiotic compound. From Klebsiella pneumoniae.
   4135..4256    +  polyA_signal   SV40 poly(A) signal: SV40 polyadenylation signal
   4329..4345    -  protein_bind   lac operator: The lac repressor binds to the lac operator to inhibit transcription in E. coli. This inhibition can be relieved by adding lactose or isopropyl-β-D-thiogalactopyranoside (IPTG). lac repressor encoded by lacI
   4353..4383    -  promoter       lac promoter: promoter for the E. coli lac operon
   4398..4419    -  protein_bind   CAP binding site: CAP binding activates transcription in the presence of cAMP. E. coli catabolite activator protein
   4432..4524    -  CDS            lacI (fragment): lac repressor; lacI; The lac repressor binds to the lac operator to inhibit transcription in E. coli. This inhibition can be relieved by adding lactose or isopropyl-β-D-thiogalactopyranoside (IPTG).
   4707..5295    -  rep_origin     ori: high-copy-number ColE1/pMB1/pBR322/pUC origin of replication
   5466..6326    -  CDS            AmpR: β-lactamase; bla; confers resistance to ampicillin, carbenicillin, and related antibiotics
   6327..6431    -  promoter       AmpR promoter: bla
   6490..6542    -  misc_feature   bom (fragment): basis of mobility region from pBR322
