[The description below was written by a language model from this plasmid's Addgene catalogue record and pLannotate feature annotations shown in this document.]
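Description:
pcDNA 3.3 N-MYC PDHA1 is a 6.6 kb mammalian expression plasmid built on a pcDNA-type backbone for transient or stable expression of MYC-tagged human PDHA1 in transfected cells. It is maintained in E. coli through a high-copy ColE1/pUC-type origin and selected with ampicillin via the β-lactamase gene and its native promoter. An f1 origin is also present, along with short lac promoter/operator, lacI and bom remnants that are backbone carry-over rather than functional parts of the design.

The payload is the human PDHA1 coding sequence, which encodes the E1 alpha subunit of the pyruvate dehydrogenase complex, the enzyme that converts pyruvate to acetyl-CoA and so links glycolysis to the tricarboxylic acid cycle. It is driven by the human cytomegalovirus immediate early enhancer and promoter and is followed by the HSV thymidine kinase polyadenylation signal. The catalogue fields and the plasmid name place a MYC epitope at the N terminus of the insert. The purpose line reads "C-MYC PDHA1", which most likely names the c-MYC epitope rather than a C-terminal position. The tag is not annotated as a separate feature in the table, although there is unannotated sequence between the promoter and the PDHA1 CDS where it could lie. A second cassette, made of the SV40 enhancer/early promoter, the neomycin phosphotransferase gene and the SV40 poly(A) signal, would allow G418 selection of stably transfected mammalian cells. The adjacent ble fragment is only partial.

According to the record, the plasmid is used to transfect cells for expression of tagged PDHA1, where the epitope allows detection or immunoprecipitation with anti-MYC antibodies. It was deposited with a study of how AMPK signalling shifts carbon source use from glucose to glutamine.
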