Addgene plasmid #227877: pcDNA 3.3 N-MYC PDHA1
Purpose: Used for transfection of cells for expression of C-MYC PDHA1
Depositing lab: Sheng-cai Lin. Depositing organization: Xiamen University. Publication: AMPK targets PDZD8 to trigger carbon source shift from glucose to glutamine. Li M, Wang Y, Wei X, Cai WF, Wu J, Zhu M, Wang Y, Liu YH, Xiong J, Qu Q, Chen Y, Tian X, Yao L, Xie R, Li X, Chen S, Huang X, Zhang C, Xie C, Wu Y, Xu Z, Zhang B, Jiang B, Wang ZC, Li Q, Li G, Lin SY, Yu L, Piao HL, Deng X, Han J, Zhang CS, Lin SC. Cell Res. 2024 Jun 19. doi: 10.1038/s41422-024-00985-6. PubMed 38898113.
Backbone
  Vector backbone: pcDNA
  Vector type: Mammalian Expression
Growth in bacteria
  Bacterial resistance: Ampicillin, 100 μg/mL
  Growth temperature: 37°C
  Growth strain: DH5alpha
  Copy number: High Copy
Gene/Insert
  Gene/Insert name: PDHA1
  Species: H. sapiens (human)
  Entrez Gene: PDHA1 (a.k.a. E1alpha, PDHA, PDHAD, PDHCE1A, PHE1A)
  Tag / fusion protein: MYC (N terminal on insert)
  Cloning method: Ligation Independent Cloning
Terms and licenses: Academic/Nonprofit Terms; Industry Terms: Not Available to Industry
How to cite: pcDNA 3.3 N-MYC PDHA1 was a gift from Sheng-cai Lin (Addgene plasmid # 227877 ; http://n2t.net/addgene:227877 ; RRID:Addgene_227877)
